>Addgene plasmid #176838 | lenti-sgRNA(MS2)_zeo_hPDX1_promoter_guide1 | addgene full sequence | sequence record 346758 | Addgene NGS Result
AATTAATTCTGTGGAATGTGTGTCAGTTAGGGTGTGGAAAGTCCCCAGGCTCCCCAGCAGGCAGAAGTAT
GCAAAGCATGCATCTCAATTAGTCAGCAACCAGGTGTGGAAAGTCCCCAGGCTCCCCAGCAGGCAGAAGT
ATGCAAAGCATGCATCTCAATTAGTCAGCAACCATAGTCCCGCCCCTAACTCCGCCCATCCCGCCCCTAA
CTCCGCCCAGTTCCGCCCATTCTCCGCCCCATGGCTGACTAATTTTTTTTATTTATGCAGAGGCCGAGGC
CGCCTCTGCCTCTGAGCTATTCCAGAAGTAGTGAGGAGGCTTTTTTGGAGGCCTAGGCTTTTGCAAAAAG
CTCCCGGGAGCTTGTATATCCATTTTCGGATCTGATCAGCACGTGTTGACAATTAATCATCGGCATAGTA
TATCGGCATAGTATAATACGACAAGGTGAGGAACTAAACCATGGCCAAGTTGACCAGTGCCGTTCCGGTG
CTCACCGCGCGCGACGTCGCCGGAGCGGTCGAGTTCTGGACCGACCGGCTCGGGTTCTCCCGGGACTTCG
TGGAGGACGACTTCGCCGGTGTGGTCCGGGACGACGTGACCCTGTTCATCAGCGCGGTCCAGGACCAGGT
GGTGCCGGACAACACCCTGGCCTGGGTGTGGGTGCGCGGCCTGGACGAGCTGTACGCCGAGTGGTCGGAG
GTCGTGTCCACGAACTTCCGGGACGCCTCCGGGCCGGCCATGACCGAGATCGGCGAGCAGCCGTGGGGGC
GGGAGTTCGCCCTGCGCGACCCGGCCGGCAACTGCGTGCACTTCGTGGCCGAGGAGCAGGACTGACACGT
GCTACGAGATTTCGATTCCACCGCCGCCTTCTATGAAAGGTTGGGCTTCGGAATCGTTTTCCGGGACGCC
GGCTGGATGATCCTCCAGCGCGGGGATCTCATGCTGGAGTTCTTCGCCCACCCCAACTTGTTTATTGCAG
CTTATAATGGTTACAAATAAAGCAATAGCATCACAAATTTCACAAATAAAGCATTTTTTTCACTGCATTC
TAGTTGTGGTTTGTCCAAACTCATCAATGTATCTTATCATGTCTGTATACCGTCGACCTCTAGCTAGAGC
TTGGCGTAATCATGGTCATAGCTGTTTCCTGTGTGAAATTGTTATCCGCTCACAATTCCACACAACATAC
GAGCCGGAAGCATAAAGTGTAAAGCCTGGGGTGCCTAATGAGTGAGCTAACTCACATTAATTGCGTTGCG
CTCACTGCCCGCTTTCCAGTCGGGAAACCTGTCGTGCCAGCTGCATTAATGAATCGGCCAACGCGCGGGG
AGAGGCGGTTTGCGTATTGGGCGCTCTTCCGCTTCCTCGCTCACTGACTCGCTGCGCTCGGTCGTTCGGC
TGCGGCGAGCGGTATCAGCTCACTCAAAGGCGGTAATACGGTTATCCACAGAATCAGGGGATAACGCAGG
AAAGAACATGTGAGCAAAAGGCCAGCAAAAGGCCAGGAACCGTAAAAAGGCCGCGTTGCTGGCGTTTTTC
CATAGGCTCCGCCCCCCTGACGAGCATCACAAAAATCGACGCTCAAGTCAGAGGTGGCGAAACCCGACAG
GACTATAAAGATACCAGGCGTTTCCCCCTGGAAGCTCCCTCGTGCGCTCTCCTGTTCCGACCCTGCCGCT
TACCGGATACCTGTCCGCCTTTCTCCCTTCGGGAAGCGTGGCGCTTTCTCATAGCTCACGCTGTAGGTAT
CTCAGTTCGGTGTAGGTCGTTCGCTCCAAGCTGGGCTGTGTGCACGAACCCCCCGTTCAGCCCGACCGCT
GCGCCTTATCCGGTAACTATCGTCTTGAGTCCAACCCGGTAAGACACGACTTATCGCCACTGGCAGCAGC
CACTGGTAACAGGATTAGCAGAGCGAGGTATGTAGGCGGTGCTACAGAGTTCTTGAAGTGGTGGCCTAAC
TACGGCTACACTAGAAGAACAGTATTTGGTATCTGCGCTCTGCTGAAGCCAGTTACCTTCGGAAAAAGAG
TTGGTAGCTCTTGATCCGGCAAACAAACCACCGCTGGTAGCGGTGGTTTTTTTGTTTGCAAGCAGCAGAT
TACGCGCAGAAAAAAAGGATCTCAAGAAGATCCTTTGATCTTTTCTACGGGGTCTGACGCTCAGTGGAAC
GAAAACTCACGTTAAGGGATTTTGGTCATGAGATTATCAAAAAGGATCTTCACCTAGATCCTTTTAAATT
AAAAATGAAGTTTTAAATCAATCTAAAGTATATATGAGTAAACTTGGTCTGACAGTTACCAATGCTTAAT
CAGTGAGGCACCTATCTCAGCGATCTGTCTATTTCGTTCATCCATAGTTGCCTGACTCCCCGTCGTGTAG
ATAACTACGATACGGGAGGGCTTACCATCTGGCCCCAGTGCTGCAATGATACCGCGAGACCCACGCTCAC
CGGCTCCAGATTTATCAGCAATAAACCAGCCAGCCGGAAGGGCCGAGCGCAGAAGTGGTCCTGCAACTTT
ATCCGCCTCCATCCAGTCTATTAATTGTTGCCGGGAAGCTAGAGTAAGTAGTTCGCCAGTTAATAGTTTG
CGCAACGTTGTTGCCATTGCTACAGGCATCGTGGTGTCACGCTCGTCGTTTGGTATGGCTTCATTCAGCT
CCGGTTCCCAACGATCAAGGCGAGTTACATGATCCCCCATGTTGTGCAAAAAAGCGGTTAGCTCCTTCGG
TCCTCCGATCGTTGTCAGAAGTAAGTTGGCCGCAGTGTTATCACTCATGGTTATGGCAGCACTGCATAAT
TCTCTTACTGTCATGCCATCCGTAAGATGCTTTTCTGTGACTGGTGAGTACTCAACCAAGTCATTCTGAG
AATAGTGTATGCGGCGACCGAGTTGCTCTTGCCCGGCGTCAATACGGGATAATACCGCGCCACATAGCAG
AACTTTAAAAGTGCTCATCATTGGAAAACGTTCTTCGGGGCGAAAACTCTCAAGGATCTTACCGCTGTTG
AGATCCAGTTCGATGTAACCCACTCGTGCACCCAACTGATCTTCAGCATCTTTTACTTTCACCAGCGTTT
CTGGGTGAGCAAAAACAGGAAGGCAAAATGCCGCAAAAAAGGGAATAAGGGCGACACGGAAATGTTGAAT
ACTCATACTCTTCCTTTTTCAATATTATTGAAGCATTTATCAGGGTTATTGTCTCATGAGCGGATACATA
TTTGAATGTATTTAGAAAAATAAACAAATAGGGGTTCCGCGCACATTTCCCCGAAAAGTGCCACCTGACG
TCGACGGATCGGGAGATCTCCCGATCCCCTATGGTGCACTCTCAGTACAATCTGCTCTGATGCCGCATAG
TTAAGCCAGTATCTGCTCCCTGCTTGTGTGTTGGAGGTCGCTGAGTAGTGCGCGAGCAAAATTTAAGCTA
CAACAAGGCAAGGCTTGACCGACAATTGCATGAAGAATCTGCTTAGGGTTAGGCGTTTTGCGCTGCTTCG
CGATGTACGGGCCAGATATACGCGTTGACATTGATTATTGACTAGTTATTAATAGTAATCAATTACGGGG
TCATTAGTTCATAGCCCATATATGGAGTTCCGCGTTACATAACTTACGGTAAATGGCCCGCCTGGCTGAC
CGCCCAACGACCCCCGCCCATTGACGTCAATAATGACGTATGTTCCCATAGTAACGCCAATAGGGACTTT
CCATTGACGTCAATGGGTGGAGTATTTACGGTAAACTGCCCACTTGGCAGTACATCAAGTGTATCATATG
CCAAGTACGCCCCCTATTGACGTCAATGACGGTAAATGGCCCGCCTGGCATTATGCCCAGTACATGACCT
TATGGGACTTTCCTACTTGGCAGTACATCTACGTATTAGTCATCGCTATTACCATGGTGATGCGGTTTTG
GCAGTACATCAATGGGCGTGGATAGCGGTTTGACTCACGGGGATTTCCAAGTCTCCACCCCATTGACGTC
AATGGGAGTTTGTTTTGGCACCAAAATCAACGGGACTTTCCAAAATGTCGTAACAACTCCGCCCCATTGA
CGCAAATGGGCGGTAGGCGTGTACGGTGGGAGGTCTATATAAGCAGCGCGTTTTGCCTGTACTGGGTCTC
TCTGGTTAGACCAGATCTGAGCCTGGGAGCTCTCTGGCTAACTAGGGAACCCACTGCTTAAGCCTCAATA
AAGCTTGCCTTGAGTGCTTCAAGTAGTGTGTGCCCGTCTGTTGTGTGACTCTGGTAACTAGAGATCCCTC
AGACCCTTTTAGTCAGTGTGGAAAATCTCTAGCAGTGGCGCCCGAACAGGGACTTGAAAGCGAAAGGGAA
ACCAGAGGAGCTCTCTCGACGCAGGACTCGGCTTGCTGAAGCGCGCACGGCAAGAGGCGAGGGGCGGCGA
CTGGTGAGTACGCCAAAAATTTTGACTAGCGGAGGCTAGAAGGAGAGAGATGGGTGCGAGAGCGTCAGTA
TTAAGCGGGGGAGAATTAGATCGCGATGGGAAAAAATTCGGTTAAGGCCAGGGGGAAAGAAAAAATATAA
ATTAAAACATATAGTATGGGCAAGCAGGGAGCTAGAACGATTCGCAGTTAATCCTGGCCTGTTAGAAACA
TCAGAAGGCTGTAGACAAATACTGGGACAGCTACAACCATCCCTTCAGACAGGATCAGAAGAACTTAGAT
CATTATATAATACAGTAGCAACCCTCTATTGTGTGCATCAAAGGATAGAGATAAAAGACACCAAGGAAGC
TTTAGACAAGATAGAGGAAGAGCAAAACAAAAGTAAGACCACCGCACAGCAAGCGGCCGCTGATCTTCAG
ACCTGGAGGAGGAGATATGAGGGACAATTGGAGAAGTGAATTATATAAATATAAAGTAGTAAAAATTGAA
CCATTAGGAGTAGCACCCACCAAGGCAAAGAGAAGAGTGGTGCAGAGAGAAAAAAGAGCAGTGGGAATAG
GAGCTTTGTTCCTTGGGTTCTTGGGAGCAGCAGGAAGCACTATGGGCGCAGCGTCAATGACGCTGACGGT
ACAGGCCAGACAATTATTGTCTGGTATAGTGCAGCAGCAGAACAATTTGCTGAGGGCTATTGAGGCGCAA
CAGCATCTGTTGCAACTCACAGTCTGGGGCATCAAGCAGCTCCAGGCAAGAATCCTGGCTGTGGAAAGAT
ACCTAAAGGATCAACAGCTCCTGGGGATTTGGGGTTGCTCTGGAAAACTCATTTGCACCACTGCTGTGCC
TTGGAATGCTAGTTGGAGTAATAAATCTCTGGAACAGATTTGGAATCACACGACCTGGATGGAGTGGGAC
AGAGAAATTAACAATTACACAAGCTTAATACACTCCTTAATTGAAGAATCGCAAAACCAGCAAGAAAAGA
ATGAACAAGAATTATTGGAATTAGATAAATGGGCAAGTTTGTGGAATTGGTTTAACATAACAAATTGGCT
GTGGTATATAAAATTATTCATAATGATAGTAGGAGGCTTGGTAGGTTTAAGAATAGTTTTTGCTGTACTT
TCTATAGTGAATAGAGTTAGGCAGGGATATTCACCATTATCGTTTCAGACCCACCTCCCAACCCCGAGGG
GACCCGACAGGCCCGAAGGAATAGAAGAAGAAGGTGGAGAGAGAGACAGAGACAGATCCATTCGATTAGT
GAACGGATCGGCACTGCGTGCGCCAATTCTGCAGACAAATGGCAGTATTCATCCACAATTTTAAAAGAAA
AGGGGGGATTGGGGGGTACAGTGCAGGGGAAAGAATAGTAGACATAATAGCAACAGACATACAAACTAAA
GAATTACAAAAACAAATTACAAAAATTCAAAATTTTCGGGTTTATTACAGGGACAGCAGAGATCCAGTTT
GGTTAATTAGCTAGCGAGGGCCTATTTCCCATGATTCCTTCATATTTGCATATACGATACAAGGCTGTTA
GAGAGATAATTGGAATTAATTTGACTGTAAACACAAAGATATTAGTACAAAATACGTGACGTAGAAAGTA
ATAATTTCTTGGGTAGTTTGCAGTTTTAAAATTATGTTTTAAAATGGACTATCATATGCTTACCGTAACT
TGAAAGTATTTCGATTTCTTGGCTTTATATATCTTGTGGAAAGGACGAAACACCGGCAGGTGCTCGCGGG
TACCTGTTTTAGAGCTAGGCCAACATGAGGATCACCCATGTCTGCAGGGCCTAGCAAGTTAAAATAAGGC
TAGTCCGTTATCAACTTGGCCAACATGAGGATCACCCATGTCTGCAGGGCCAAGTGGCACCGAGTCGGTG
CTTTTTTTGGATCCTGCAAAGATGGATAAAGTTTTAAACAGAGAGGAATCTTTGCAGCTAATGGACCTTC
TAGGTCTTGAAAGGAGTGGGAATTGGCTCCGGTGCCCGTCAGTGGGCAGAGCGCACATCGCCCACAGTCC
CCGAGAAGTTGGGGGGAGGGGTCGGCAATTGAACCGGTGCCTAGAGAAGGTGGCGCGGGGTAAACTGGGA
AAGTGATGTCGTGTACTGGCTCCGCCTTTTTCCCGAGGGTGGGGGAGAACCGTATATAAGTGCAGTAGTC
GCCGTGAACGTTCTTTTTCGCAACGGGTTTGCCGCCAGAACACAGGTAAGTGCCGTGTGTGGTTCCCGCG
GGCCTGGCCTCTTTACGGGTTATGGCCCTTGCGTGCCTTGAATTACTTCCACCTGGCTGCAGTACGTGAT
TCTTGATCCCGAGCTTCGGGTTGGAAGTGGGTGGGAGAGTTCGAGGCCTTGCGCTTAAGGAGCCCCTTCG
CCTCGTGCTTGAGTTGAGGCCTGGCCTGGGCGCTGGGGCCGCCGCGTGCGAATCTGGTGGCACCTTCGCG
CCTGTCTCGCTGCTTTCGATAAGTCTCTAGCCATTTAAAATTTTTGATGACCTGCTGCGACGCTTTTTTT
CTGGCAAGATAGTCTTGTAAATGCGGGCCAAGATCTGCACACTGGTATTTCGGTTTTTGGGGCCGCGGGC
GGCGACGGGGCCCGTGCGTCCCAGCGCACATGTTCGGCGAGGCGGGGCCTGCGAGCGCGGCCACCGAGAA
TCGGACGGGGGTAGTCTCAAGCTGGCCGGCCTGCTCTGGTGCCTGGCCTCGCGCCGCCGTGTATCGCCCC
GCCCTGGGCGGCAAGGCTGGCCCGGTCGGCACCAGTTGCGTGAGCGGAAAGATGGCCGCTTCCCGGCCCT
GCTGCAGGGAGCTCAAAATGAAGGACGCGGCGCTCGGGAGAGCGGGCGGGTGAGTCACCCACACAAAGGA
AAAGGGCCTTTCCGTCCTCAGCCGTCGCTTCATGTGACTCCACGGAGTACCGGGCGCCGTCCAGGCACCT
CGATTAGTTCTCGAGCTTTTGGAGTACGTCGTCTTTAGGTTGGGGGGAGGGGTTTTATGCGATGGAGTTT
CCCCACACTGAGTGGGTGGAGACTGAAGTTAGGCCAGCTTGGCACTTGATGTAATTCTCCTTGGAATTTG
CCCTTTTTGAGTTTGGATCTTGGTTCATTCTCAAGCCTCAGACAGTGGTTCAAAGTTTTTTTCTTCCATT
TCAGGTGTCGTGATGTACAATGGCCAAGTTGACCAGTGCCGTTCCGGTGCTCACCGCGCGCGACGTCGCC
GGAGCGGTCGAGTTCTGGACCGACCGGCTCGGGTTCTCCCGGGACTTCGTGGAGGACGACTTCGCCGGTG
TGGTCCGGGACGACGTGACCCTGTTCATCAGCGCGGTCCAGGACCAGGTGGTGCCGGACAACACCCTGGC
CTGGGTGTGGGTGCGCGGCCTGGACGAGCTGTACGCCGAGTGGTCGGAGGTCGTGTCCACGAACTTCCGG
GACGCCTCCGGGCCGGCCATGACCGAGATCGGCGAGCAGCCGTGGGGGCGGGAGTTCGCCCTGCGCGACC
CGGCCGGCAACTGCGTGCACTTCGTGGCCGAGGAGCAGGACTGAGAATTCGATATCAAGCTTATCGGTAA
TCAACCTCTGGATTACAAAATTTGTGAAAGATTGACTGGTATTCTTAACTATGTTGCTCCTTTTACGCTA
TGTGGATACGCTGCTTTAATGCCTTTGTATCATGCTATTGCTTCCCGTATGGCTTTCATTTTCTCCTCCT
TGTATAAATCCTGGTTGCTGTCTCTTTATGAGGAGTTGTGGCCCGTTGTCAGGCAACGTGGCGTGGTGTG
CACTGTGTTTGCTGACGCAACCCCCACTGGTTGGGGCATTGCCACCACCTGTCAGCTCCTTTCCGGGACT
TTCGCTTTCCCCCTCCCTATTGCCACGGCGGAACTCATCGCCGCCTGCCTTGCCCGCTGCTGGACAGGGG
CTCGGCTGTTGGGCACTGACAATTCCGTGGTGTTGTCGGGGAAATCATCGTCCTTTCCTTGGCTGCTCGC
CTGTGTTGCCACCTGGATTCTGCGCGGGACGTCCTTCTGCTACGTCCCTTCGGCCCTCAATCCAGCGGAC
CTTCCTTCCCGCGGCCTGCTGCCGGCTCTGCGGCCTCTTCCGCGTCTTCGCCTTCGCCCTCAGACGAGTC
GGATCTCCCTTTGGGCCGCCTCCCCGCATCGATACCGTCGACCTCGAGACCTAGAAAAACATGGAGCAAT
CACAAGTAGCAATACAGCAGCTACCAATGCTGATTGTGCCTGGCTAGAAGCACAAGAGGAGGAGGAGGTG
GGTTTTCCAGTCACACCTCAGGTACCTTTAAGACCAATGACTTACAAGGCAGCTGTAGATCTTAGCCACT
TTTTAAAAGAAAAGGGGGGACTGGAAGGGCTAATTCACTCCCAACGAAGACAAGATATCCTTGATCTGTG
GATCTACCACACACAAGGCTACTTCCCTGATTGGCAGAACTACACACCAGGGCCAGGGATCAGATATCCA
CTGACCTTTGGATGGTGCTACAAGCTAGTACCAGTTGAGCAAGAGAAGGTAGAAGAAGCCAATGAAGGAG
AGAACACCCGCTTGTTACACCCTGTGAGCCTGCATGGGATGGATGACCCGGAGAGAGAAGTATTAGAGTG
GAGGTTTGACAGCCGCCTAGCATTTCATCACATGGCCCGAGAGCTGCATCCGGACTGTACTGGGTCTCTC
TGGTTAGACCAGATCTGAGCCTGGGAGCTCTCTGGCTAACTAGGGAACCCACTGCTTAAGCCTCAATAAA
GCTTGCCTTGAGTGCTTCAAGTAGTGTGTGCCCGTCTGTTGTGTGACTCTGGTAACTAGAGATCCCTCAG
ACCCTTTTAGTCAGTGTGGAAAATCTCTAGCAGGGCCCGTTTAAACCCGCTGATCAGCCTCGACTGTGCC
TTCTAGTTGCCAGCCATCTGTTGTTTGCCCCTCCCCCGTGCCTTCCTTGACCCTGGAAGGTGCCACTCCC
ACTGTCCTTTCCTAATAAAATGAGGAAATTGCATCGCATTGTCTGAGTAGGTGTCATTCTATTCTGGGGG
GTGGGGTGGGGCAGGACAGCAAGGGGGAGGATTGGGAAGACAATAGCAGGCATGCTGGGGATGCGGTGGG
CTCTATGGCTTCTGAGGCGGAAAGAACCAGCTGGGGCTCTAGGGGGTATCCCC
[124 nt withheld, positions 9574-9697]
C
[91 nt withheld, positions 9699-9789]
A
[49 nt withheld, positions 9791-9839]
CCTTTGACGTTGGAGTCCACGTTCTTT
[37 nt withheld, positions 9867-9903]
ACCCTATCTCGGTCTATTCTTTTGATTTATAAGGGATTTTGCCGATTTCGGCCTATTGGTTAAAAAATGA
GCTGATTTAACAAAAATTTAACGCG
Features (pLannotate 1.2.2; 38 found; start..end, strand, type, name):
     18..347     +  promoter       SV40 promoter: SV40 enhancer and early promoter
    395..442     +  promoter       EM7 promoter: synthetic bacterial promoter&nbsp
    461..835     +  CDS            BleoR: antibiotic-binding protein; Sh ble from Streptoalloteichus hindustanus; confers resistance to bleomycin, phleomycin, and Zeocin™
    845..970     +  CDS            ble (fragment): BLE_KLEPN - Experimental evidence at protein level: Swiss-Prot protein existence level 1. Binding protein with a strong affinity to the bleomycin family of antibiotics. Binds to CL990; an antimitotic-antibiotic compound. From Klebsiella pneumoniae.
    965..1086    +  polyA_signal   SV40 poly(A) signal: SV40 polyadenylation signal
   1159..1175    -  protein_bind   lac operator: The lac repressor binds to the lac operator to inhibit transcription in E. coli. This inhibition can be relieved by adding lactose or isopropyl-β-D-thiogalactopyranoside (IPTG). lac repressor encoded by lacI
   1183..1213    -  promoter       lac promoter: promoter for the E. coli lac operon
   1228..1249    -  protein_bind   CAP binding site: CAP binding activates transcription in the presence of cAMP. E. coli catabolite activator protein
   1262..1354    -  CDS            lacI (fragment): lac repressor; lacI; The lac repressor binds to the lac operator to inhibit transcription in E. coli. This inhibition can be relieved by adding lactose or isopropyl-β-D-thiogalactopyranoside (IPTG).
   1537..2125    -  rep_origin     ori: high-copy-number ColE1/pMB1/pBR322/pUC origin of replication
   2296..3156    -  CDS            AmpR: β-lactamase; bla; confers resistance to ampicillin, carbenicillin, and related antibiotics
   3157..3261    -  promoter       AmpR promoter: bla
   3320..3372    -  misc_feature   bom (fragment): basis of mobility region from pBR322
   3527..3906    +  enhancer       CMV enhancer: human cytomegalovirus immediate early enhancer
   3907..4106    +  promoter       CMV promoter: human cytomegalovirus (CMV) immediate early promoter
   4124..4304    +  LTR            5' LTR (truncated): truncated 5' long terminal repeat (LTR) from HIV-1
   4351..4476    +  misc_feature   HIV-1 Ψ: packaging signal of human immunodeficiency virus type 1
   4460..4823    +  CDS            HIV-1 gag (fragment): gag protein from human immunodeficiency virus 1; gag
   4969..5202    +  misc_feature   RRE: The Rev response element (RRE) of HIV-1 allows for Rev-dependent mRNA export from the nucleus to the cytoplasm.
   5579..5679    +  CDS            Rev (fragment): human immunodeficiency virus 1 (HIV-1) Rev protein; rev; enhances nuclear export of unspliced and incompletely spliced viral mRNAs
   5729..5846    +  misc_feature   cPPT/CTS: central polypurine tract and central termination sequence of HIV-1
   5896..6136    +  promoter       U6 promoter: RNA polymerase III promoter for human U6 snRNA
   6183..6201    +  misc_RNA       MS2 stem loop: stem loop that binds the bacteriophage MS2 coat protein
   6212..6248    +  misc_RNA       gRNA scaffold (fragment): guide RNA scaffold for the Streptococcus pyogenes CRISPR/Cas9 system
   6253..6271    +  misc_RNA       MS2 stem loop: stem loop that binds the bacteriophage MS2 coat protein
   6282..6301    +  misc_RNA       gRNA scaffold (fragment): guide RNA scaffold for the Streptococcus pyogenes CRISPR/Cas9 system
   6322..6388    +  CDS            small t antigen (fragment): SV40 (simian virus 40) small t antigen
   6414..6625    +  promoter       EF-1α core promoter: core promoter for human elongation factor EF-1α
   6626..6735    +  intron         EF-1α intron A (fragment): intron upstream of the start codon of human EF-1α
   7361..7564    +  intron         EF-1α intron A: truncated intron upstream of the start codon of human EF-1α
   7580..7954    +  CDS            BleoR: antibiotic-binding protein; Sh ble from Streptoalloteichus hindustanus; confers resistance to bleomycin, phleomycin, and Zeocin™
   7955..7976    +  misc_feature   MCS (fragment): pBluescript multiple cloning site
   7979..8567    +  misc_feature   WPRE: woodchuck hepatitis virus posttranscriptional regulatory element
   8504..9085    +  CDS            nef (fragment): NEF_HV1H2 - Experimental evidence at protein level: Swiss-Prot protein existence level 1. Extracellular Nef protein targets CD4(+) T-lymphocytes for apoptosis by interacting with CXCR4 surface receptors. From Human immunodeficiency virus type 1 group M subtype B (isolate HXB2) (HIV-1).
   9092..9272    +  LTR            5' LTR (truncated): truncated 5' long terminal repeat (LTR) from HIV-1
   9304..9528    +  polyA_signal   bGH poly(A) signal: bovine growth hormone polyadenylation signal
   9532..9553    +  promoter       SV40 promoter (fragment): SV40 enhancer and early promoter
   9574..4       +  rep_origin     f1 ori (across the origin) (sequence partly withheld): f1 bacteriophage origin of replication; arrow indicates direction of (+) strand synthesis
