[The description below was written by a language model from this plasmid's Addgene catalogue record and pLannotate feature annotations shown in this document.]
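Description:
lenti-sgRNA(MS2)_zeo_hPDX1_promoter_guide1 is a roughly 10 kb HIV-1-based lentiviral transfer plasmid that expresses a single guide RNA targeting the promoter of human PDX1, built on the lenti-sgRNA(MS2)_zeo backbone. It is maintained in E. coli through a high-copy ColE1/pUC-type origin with ampicillin selection (AmpR), and it also carries an f1 origin. The viral portion is driven by a CMV enhancer/promoter fused to a truncated 5' LTR, followed by the Ψ packaging signal, a gag fragment, the RRE for Rev-dependent export, and the cPPT/CTS. A WPRE, a second truncated LTR and a bGH polyadenylation signal lie downstream of the payload. This arrangement allows the region between the LTRs to be packaged into lentiviral particles and integrated into mammalian target cells.

The payload consists of a human U6 (RNA polymerase III) promoter driving the PDX1 guide, which was cloned into BsmBI sites that were destroyed in the process. The guide is fused to an S. pyogenes Cas9 scaffold modified with two MS2 stem loops. These hairpins bind the bacteriophage MS2 coat protein, so the guide can recruit MS2-fused activator components alongside a Cas9-based activator, the principle of the synergistic activation mediator (SAM) system. Those protein components are not encoded here and must be supplied separately. Downstream, an EF-1α core promoter with intron sequence drives BleoR for Zeocin selection of transduced cells. A second BleoR cassette under SV40 and EM7 promoters sits in the plasmid backbone outside the LTRs. The stated purpose is to induce endogenous human PDX1 expression by recruiting the SAM complex to its promoter.
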