Addgene plasmid #176838: lenti-sgRNA(MS2)_zeo_hPDX1_promoter_guide1
Purpose: To induce human PDX1 expression by recruiting SAM complex to PDX1 promoter
Depositing lab: Rudolf Jaenisch. Depositing organization: Whitehead Institute for Biomedical Research. Publication: The nuclear receptor THRB facilitates differentiation of human PSCs into more mature hepatocytes. Ma H, de Zwaan E, Guo YE, Cejas P, Thiru P, van de Bunt M, Jeppesen JF, Syamala S, Dall'Agnese A, Abraham BJ, Fu D, Garrett-Engele C, Lee TI, Long HW, Griffith LG, Young RA, Jaenisch R. Cell Stem Cell. 2022 Apr 13. pii: S1934-5909(22)00150-3. doi: 10.1016/j.stem.2022.03.015. PubMed 35452598.
Backbone
  Vector backbone: lenti-sgRNA(MS2)_zeo
  Vector type: Mammalian Expression
Growth in bacteria
  Bacterial resistance: Ampicillin, 100 μg/mL
  Growth temperature: 30°C
  Growth strain: NEB Stable
  Copy number: High Copy
Gene/Insert
  Gene/Insert name: sgPDX1
  gRNA/shRNA sequence: GCAGGTGCTCGCGGGTACCT
  Species: H. sapiens (human)
  Promoter: U6
  Cloning method: Restriction Enzyme; 5′ cloning site BsmbI (destroyed during cloning); 3′ cloning site BsmbI (destroyed during cloning)
  Sequencing primers: 5′ gagggcctatttcccatgattcc
Terms and licenses: Academic/Nonprofit Terms; Industry Terms: Not Available to Industry
Depositor comments: Please visit https://www.biorxiv.org/content/10.1101/2022.03.24.485641v1 for bioRxiv preprint.
How to cite: lenti-sgRNA(MS2)_zeo_hPDX1_promoter_guide1 was a gift from Rudolf Jaenisch (Addgene plasmid # 176838 ; http://n2t.net/addgene:176838 ; RRID:Addgene_176838)
