>Addgene plasmid #176838 | lenti-sgRNA(MS2)_zeo_hPDX1_promoter_guide1 | depositor partial sequence | sequence record 342750 | sgRNA
GCAGGTGCTCGCGGGTACCT
